Addgene plasmid #100502: pCMV_mEm_4GS_LF82_468
Purpose: Mammalian expression of E. coli LF82_468 CDS fused to mEmerald
Depositing lab: Alan Huett. Depositing organization: University of Nottingham. Publication: A multi-phenotypic imaging screen to identify bacterial effectors by exogenous expression in a HeLa cell line. Collins A, Huett A. Sci Data. 2018 May 15;5:180081. doi: 10.1038/sdata.2018.81. PubMed 29762554.
Backbone
  Vector backbone: pCMV
  Backbone size w/o insert (bp): 4502
  Vector type: Mammalian Expression
Growth in bacteria
  Bacterial resistance: Ampicillin, 100 μg/mL
  Growth temperature: 37°C
  Growth strain: XL1 Blue
  Copy number: High Copy
Gene/Insert
  Gene/Insert name: LF82_468
  Insert size (bp): 984
  Promoter: CMV
  Tag / fusion protein: mEmerald (N terminal on backbone)
  Cloning method: Ligation Independent Cloning
  Sequencing primers: 5′ ACTTCTGCTCTAAAAGCTGCGG; 3′ CACTGCATTCTAGTTGTGGTTTGTC
Terms and licenses: Academic/Nonprofit Terms; Industry Terms: Not Available to Industry
How to cite: pCMV_mEm_4GS_LF82_468 was a gift from Alan Huett (Addgene plasmid # 100502 ; http://n2t.net/addgene:100502 ; RRID:Addgene_100502)
