[The description below was written by a language model from this plasmid's Addgene catalogue record and pLannotate feature annotations shown in this document.]
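Description:
pCMV_mEm_4GS_LF82_468 is a mammalian expression plasmid built on a pCMV backbone, designed to produce the protein encoded by the Escherichia coli LF82_468 coding sequence as a fusion to the green fluorescent protein mEmerald. It is propagated in E. coli as a high-copy plasmid through a ColE1/pUC-type origin and selected with ampicillin via the β-lactamase gene and its native promoter. No mammalian selection marker is annotated, which is consistent with transient expression. The backbone also carries non-functional remnants of earlier cloning vectors, including fragments of lacI, lacZα, rop, the bom region and a pUC multiple cloning site, together with a lac promoter, operator and CAP site.

The expression cassette is driven by the human cytomegalovirus immediate-early enhancer and promoter, followed by a modified SV40 intron that provides splice donor and acceptor sites to aid mRNA processing. The mEmerald open reading frame comes next, spanning the numbering origin of the circular sequence. mEmerald sits at the N terminus of the fusion and is supplied by the backbone, while the 984 bp LF82_468 insert was added downstream by ligation-independent cloning. The "4GS" in the name suggests a glycine-serine linker between the two, although the record does not describe it. The insert itself is not annotated in the feature table; it presumably occupies the unannotated stretch between mEmerald and the SV40 polyadenylation signal, which is annotated on the opposite strand from the cassette. The associated publication describes an imaging screen in which candidate bacterial effectors are expressed exogenously in HeLa cells, so the fluorescent tag allows the localisation of the protein and its cellular effects to be followed by microscopy.
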