Features (pLannotate 1.2.2; 16 found; start..end, strand, type, name):
   1565..1699    -  polyA_signal   SV40 poly(A) signal: SV40 polyadenylation signal
   1834..1850    -  protein_bind   lac operator: The lac repressor binds to the lac operator to inhibit transcription in E. coli. This inhibition can be relieved by adding lactose or isopropyl-β-D-thiogalactopyranoside (IPTG). lac repressor encoded by lacI
   1858..1888    -  promoter       lac promoter: promoter for the E. coli lac operon
   1903..1924    -  protein_bind   CAP binding site: CAP binding activates transcription in the presence of cAMP. E. coli catabolite activator protein
   1937..2029    -  CDS            lacI (fragment): lac repressor; lacI; The lac repressor binds to the lac operator to inhibit transcription in E. coli. This inhibition can be relieved by adding lactose or isopropyl-β-D-thiogalactopyranoside (IPTG).
   2212..2800    -  rep_origin     ori: high-copy-number ColE1/pMB1/pBR322/pUC origin of replication
   2971..3831    -  CDS            AmpR: β-lactamase; bla; confers resistance to ampicillin, carbenicillin, and related antibiotics
   3832..3936    -  promoter       AmpR promoter: bla
   4031..4066    +  CDS            rop (fragment): Rop protein, which maintains plasmids at low copy number; rop
   4168..4267    +  misc_feature   bom (fragment): basis of mobility region from pBR322
   4273..4428    -  CDS            lacZα (fragment): LacZα fragment of β-galactosidase; lacZ fragment
   4434..4454    -  misc_feature   MCS (fragment): pUC18/19 multiple cloning site
   4453..4756    +  enhancer       CMV enhancer: human cytomegalovirus immediate early enhancer
   4757..4960    +  promoter       CMV promoter: human cytomegalovirus (CMV) immediate early promoter
   5098..5194    +  intron         SV40 intron: modified SV40 intron with splice donor and acceptor sites
   5255..485     +  CDS            mEmerald (across the origin): mEmerald is a basic (constitutively fluorescent) green fluorescent protein published in 1998, derived from Aequorea victoria. It is reported to be a very rapidly-maturing monomer with moderate acid sensitivity.
>Addgene plasmid #100502 | pCMV_mEm_4GS_LF82_468 | addgene full sequence | sequence record 212777 | Addgene NGS Result
ACATGAAGCAGCACGACTTCTTCAAGTCCGCCATGCCCGAAGGCTACGTCCAGGAGCGCACCATCTTCTT
CAAGGACGACGGCAACTACAAGACCCGCGCCGAGGTGAAGTTCGAGGGCGACACCCTGGTGAACCGCATC
GAGCTGAAGGGCATCGACTTCAAGGAGGACGGCAACATCCTGGGGCACAAGCTGGAGTACAACTACAACA
GCCACAAGGTCTATATCACCGCCGACAAGCAGAAGAACGGCATCAAGGTGAACTTCAAGACCCGCCACAA
CATCGAGGACGGCAGCGTGCAGCTCGCCGACCACTACCAGCAGAACACCCCCATCGGCGACGGCCCCGTG
CTGCTGCCCGACAACCACTACCTGAGCACCCAGTCCAAGCTGAGCAAAGACCCCAACGAGAAGCGCGATC
ACATGGTCCTGCTGGAGTTCGTGACCGCCGCCGGGATCACTCTCGGCATGGACGAGCTGTACAAGCGAAT
TGGTGGAGGGGGCGGTTCCGGTGGCGGAGGTTCCCGAATTCGTCGACGGAGATCTGATATGAAAAATTTT
TTAATGTGTTTGAAGTATATAAATTTATTTTTTTTGATATTAATGTTGTTGCATAATTCGTCATCTGCAA
CAAATATATCTTTGGGTGATTTAGTTTCTCATTTAAATGATGATGTTGTTACGAAAAAAGTGAGATTATA
TAGGGATGGCGAGGGTAAAAATAATATTGTTCAAGGAGTCGCGATTGATAGATTTAGTTCTGATATTTAT
ACTTTACATACCACAGGGAAACCCGAAAAAGGAGTTATAAATAGATTCTCATTAACAACAAAAAAAAGAA
AGGCTGTAGCATTGTCATTTCAAAAACCCACTGAATTTATTGGGCATCAAGGAATTGGGTTTGATCCTTT
TTTGGGGGAGGTAATAACGTCTGCGGGAAATGCCTTTGCTAACAAAGGATGGTTTGTTACATATTTTAAA
TACAATGATTTTTCTTTTCCTTATGAGACAAAAATTATAAAAATATTCGATAGGCCATATAATACTCGTG
TTAGTACAATGCCTGTTTTAAGCTTAGATGCTAAATATTTTATAGTAAGAAGTAAGTTGAATGGTAGGGA
CTTATTAAGAGTATATAATAGTGAAGAAGTTAATTTTCGAATCGAGAGTGATATTTCATCAGAACAAAAT
GCAGAATGGTTTATCGATGCAGGTCTAACCAATGATAATTATGTATTGCAAGCAATTACCGCTGATAATA
AATATATATATTTATTGAGTGGCGGAAAAAATAGAGAAAACAAAAGAATCTATATTTACACGTTAAAAGG
AGAGCTTGTAAGAAAGTTTAATAATGTCACAGTGGGAAAAAAAGATTCTCTTAAAAGTGGAAAAGAAAAA
CATTGGGAACCTGAAGGTTTAGCGATTGATAGTAAATCAAAATCATTAGTTATCATGTATGCTTTGGGCG
ATCATAAAAAAAGATTTGCTCAATTATATTACATTCCTTTAGATAAACTTATTGATGAGTGAATCGGTAC
CCTCGAGAAGCTTGCGGCCGCGGGGATCCAGACATGATAAGATACATTGATGAGTTTGGACAAACCACAA
CTAGAATGCAGTGAAAAAAATGCTTTATTTGTGAAATTTGTGATGCTATTGCTTTATTTGTAACCATTAT
AAGCTGCAATAAACAAGTTAACAACAACAATTGCATTCATTTTATGTTTCAGGTTCAGGGGGAGGTGTGG
GAGGTTTTTTCGGATCCTCTAGAGTCGATCTGCAGGCATGCTAGCTTGGCGTAATCATGGTCATAGCTGT
TTCCTGTGTGAAATTGTTATCCGCTCACAATTCCACACAACATACGAGCCGGAAGCATAAAGTGTAAAGC
CTGGGGTGCCTAATGAGTGAGCTAACTCACATTAATTGCGTTGCGCTCACTGCCCGCTTTCCAGTCGGGA
AACCTGTCGTGCCAGCTGCATTAATGAATCGGCCAACGCGCGGGGAGAGGCGGTTTGCGTATTGGGCGCT
CTTCCGCTTCCTCGCTCACTGACTCGCTGCGCTCGGTCGTTCGGCTGCGGCGAGCGGTATCAGCTCACTC
AAAGGCGGTAATACGGTTATCCACAGAATCAGGGGATAACGCAGGAAAGAACATGTGAGCAAAAGGCCAG
CAAAAGGCCAGGAACCGTAAAAAGGCCGCGTTGCTGGCGTTTTTCCATAGGCTCCGCCCCCCTGACGAGC
ATCACAAAAATCGACGCTCAAGTCAGAGGTGGCGAAACCCGACAGGACTATAAAGATACCAGGCGTTTCC
CCCTGGAAGCTCCCTCGTGCGCTCTCCTGTTCCGACCCTGCCGCTTACCGGATACCTGTCCGCCTTTCTC
CCTTCGGGAAGCGTGGCGCTTTCTCATAGCTCACGCTGTAGGTATCTCAGTTCGGTGTAGGTCGTTCGCT
CCAAGCTGGGCTGTGTGCACGAACCCCCCGTTCAGCCCGACCGCTGCGCCTTATCCGGTAACTATCGTCT
TGAGTCCAACCCGGTAAGACACGACTTATCGCCACTGGCAGCAGCCACTGGTAACAGGATTAGCAGAGCG
AGGTATGTAGGCGGTGCTACAGAGTTCTTGAAGTGGTGGCCTAACTACGGCTACACTAGAAGAACAGTAT
TTGGTATCTGCGCTCTGCTGAAGCCAGTTACCTTCGGAAAAAGAGTTGGTAGCTCTTGATCCGGCAAACA
AACCACCGCTGGTAGCGGTGGTTTTTTTGTTTGCAAGCAGCAGATTACGCGCAGAAAAAAAGGATCTCAA
GAAGATCCTTTGATCTTTTCTACGGGGTCTGACGCTCAGTGGAACGAAAACTCACGTTAAGGGATTTTGG
TCATGAGATTATCAAAAAGGATCTTCACCTAGATCCTTTTAAATTAAAAATGAAGTTTTAAATCAATCTA
AAGTATATATGAGTAAACTTGGTCTGACAGTTACCAATGCTTAATCAGTGAGGCACCTATCTCAGCGATC
TGTCTATTTCGTTCATCCATAGTTGCCTGACTCCCCGTCGTGTAGATAACTACGATACGGGAGGGCTTAC
CATCTGGCCCCAGTGCTGCAATGATACCGCGAGACCCACGCTCACCGGCTCCAGATTTATCAGCAATAAA
CCAGCCAGCCGGAAGGGCCGAGCGCAGAAGTGGTCCTGCAACTTTATCCGCCTCCATCCAGTCTATTAAT
TGTTGCCGGGAAGCTAGAGTAAGTAGTTCGCCAGTTAATAGTTTGCGCAACGTTGTTGCCATTGCTACAG
GCATCGTGGTGTCACGCTCGTCGTTTGGTATGGCTTCATTCAGCTCCGGTTCCCAACGATCAAGGCGAGT
TACATGATCCCCCATGTTGTGCAAAAAAGCGGTTAGCTCCTTCGGTCCTCCGATCGTTGTCAGAAGTAAG
TTGGCCGCAGTGTTATCACTCATGGTTATGGCAGCACTGCATAATTCTCTTACTGTCATGCCATCCGTAA
GATGCTTTTCTGTGACTGGTGAGTACTCAACCAAGTCATTCTGAGAATAGTGTATGCGGCGACCGAGTTG
CTCTTGCCCGGCGTCAATACGGGATAATACCGCGCCACATAGCAGAACTTTAAAAGTGCTCATCATTGGA
AAACGTTCTTCGGGGCGAAAACTCTCAAGGATCTTACCGCTGTTGAGATCCAGTTCGATGTAACCCACTC
GTGCACCCAACTGATCTTCAGCATCTTTTACTTTCACCAGCGTTTCTGGGTGAGCAAAAACAGGAAGGCA
AAATGCCGCAAAAAAGGGAATAAGGGCGACACGGAAATGTTGAATACTCATACTCTTCCTTTTTCAATAT
TATTGAAGCATTTATCAGGGTTATTGTCTCATGAGCGGATACATATTTGAATGTATTTAGAAAAATAAAC
AAATAGGGGTTCCGCGCACATTTCCCCGAAAAGTGCCACCTGACGTCTAAGAAACCATTATTATCATGAC
ATTAACCTATAAAAATAGGCGTATCACGAGGCCCTTTCGTCTCGCGCGTTTCGGTGATGACGGTGAAAAC
CTCTGACACATGCAGCTCCCGGAGACGGTCACAGCTTGTCTGTAAGCGGATGCCGGGAGCAGACAAGCCC
GTCAGGGCGCGTCAGCGGGTGTTGGCGGGTGTCGGGGCTGGCTTAACTATGCGGCATCAGAGCAGATTGT
ACTGAGAGTGCACCATATGCGGTGTGAAATACCGCACAGATGCGTAAGGAGAAAATACCGCATCAGGCGC
CATTCGCCATTCAGGCTGCGCAACTGTTGGGAAGGGCGATCGGTGCGGGCCTCTTCGCTATTACGCCAGC
TGGCGAAAGGGGGATGTGCTGCAAGGCGATTAAGTTGGGTAACGCCAGGGTTTTCCCAGTCACGACGTTG
TAAAACGACGGCCAGTGAGTTCGAGCTTGCATGCCTGCAGGTCGTTACATAACTTACGGTAAATGGCCCG
CCTGGCTGACCGCCCAACGACCCCCGCCCATTGACGTCAATAATGACGTATGTTCCCATAGTAACGCCAA
TAGGGACTTTCCATTGACGTCAATGGGTGGAGTATTTACGGTAAACTGCCCACTTGGCAGTACATCAAGT
GTATCATATGCCAAGTACGCCCCCTATTGACGTCAATGACGGTAAATGGCCCGCCTGGCATTATGCCCAG
TACATGACCTTATGGGACTTTCCTACTTGGCAGTACATCTACGTATTAGTCATCGCTATTACCATGGTGA
TGCGGTTTTGGCAGTACATCAATGGGCGTGGATAGCGGTTTGACTCACGGGGATTTCCAAGTCTCCACCC
CATTGACGTCAATGGGAGTTTGTTTTGGCACCAAAATCAACGGGACTTTCCAAAATGTCGTAACAACTCC
GCCCCATTGACGCAAATGGGCGGTAGGCGTGTACGGTGGGAGGTCTATATAAGCAGAGCTCGTTTAGTGA
ACCGTCAGATCGCCTGGAGACGCCATCCACGCTGTTTTGACCTCCATAGAAGACACCGGGACCGATCCAG
CCTCCGGACTCTAGAGGATCCGGTACTAGAGGAACTGAAAAACCAGAAAGTTAACTGGTAAGTTTAGTCT
TTTTGTCTTTTATTTCAGGTCCCGGATCCGGTGGTGGTGCAAATCAAAGAACTGCTCCTCAGTGGATGTT
GCCTTTACTTCTAGGCCTGTACGGAAGTGTTACTTCTGCTCTAAAAGCTGCGGAATTGTACCCGCGGGCC
CACCATGGTGAGCAAGGGCGAGGAGCTGTTCACCGGGGTGGTGCCCATCCTGGTCGAGCTGGACGGCGAC
GTAAACGGCCACAAGTTCAGCGTGTCCGGCGAGGGCGAGGGCGATGCCACCTACGGCAAGCTGACCCTGA
AGTTCATCTGCACCACCGGCAAGCTGCCCGTGCCCTGGCCCACCCTCGTGACCACCTTGACCTACGGCGT
GCAGTGCTTCGCCCGCTACCCCGACC
